Addgene plasmid #178973: pphiLOV3-N1
Purpose: Expresses phiLOV3 in mammalian cells
Depositing lab: Kiryl Piatkevich. Depositing organization: Westlake University. Publication: Rapid directed molecular evolution of fluorescent proteins in mammalian cells. Babakhanova S, Jung EE, Namikawa K, Zhang H, Wang Y, Subach OM, Korzhenevskiy DA, Rakitina TV, Xiao X, Wang W, Shi J, Drobizhev M, Park D, Eisenhard L, Tang H, Koster RW, Subach FV, Boyden ES, Piatkevich KD. Protein Sci. 2022 Mar;31(3):728-751. doi: 10.1002/pro.4261. Epub 2021 Dec 30. PubMed 34913537.
Backbone
  Vector backbone: pEGFP-N1
  Backbone size w/o insert (bp): 12
  Total vector size (bp): 4346
  Vector type: Mammalian Expression
Growth in bacteria
  Bacterial resistance: Kanamycin, 50 μg/mL
  Growth temperature: 37°C
  Growth strain: DH5alpha
  Copy number: Unknown
Gene/Insert
  Gene/Insert name: phiLOV3
  Species: Synthetic
  Insert size (bp): 330
  GenBank ID: UDF48713.1
  Promoter: CMV
  Cloning method: Gibson Cloning
  Sequencing primers: 5′ CAAAATGTCGTAACAACTCCGCCC; 3′ GGACAAACCACAACTAGAATGCAGTG
Terms and licenses: Academic/Nonprofit Terms; Industry Terms: Not Available to Industry
How to cite: pphiLOV3-N1 was a gift from Kiryl Piatkevich (Addgene plasmid # 178973 ; http://n2t.net/addgene:178973 ; RRID:Addgene_178973)
