[The description below was written by a language model from this plasmid's Addgene catalogue record and pLannotate feature annotations shown in this document.]
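Description:
pphiLOV3-N1 is a mammalian expression plasmid of about 4.3 kb built on the pEGFP-N1 backbone. A 330 bp synthetic coding sequence for phiLOV3 was introduced by Gibson cloning, apparently in place of EGFP, since no EGFP feature is annotated. The open reading frame sits just downstream of the retained multiple cloning site. It is driven by the human cytomegalovirus immediate early enhancer and promoter, and transcripts are terminated by the SV40 polyadenylation signal. The automated annotation labels this 330 bp CDS as BR1, a flavin-binding cyan fluorescent protein derived from Arabidopsis thaliana. This is best read as a closest-homologue match to a related LOV-domain fluorescent protein rather than the identity of the insert, which the catalogue gives as phiLOV3. Proteins of this family depend on a flavin cofactor for fluorescence. Because the MCS lies upstream of the reporter, the N1 layout in principle allows a gene of interest to be fused to the N-terminus of phiLOV3, although the record states only expression of phiLOV3 itself.

The plasmid is propagated in E. coli through a high-copy ColE1/pUC-type origin and selected with kanamycin. The Tn5 NeoR/KanR gene lies behind tandem bacterial (bla) and SV40 early promoters and is followed by the HSV TK polyadenylation signal, so the same marker can also confer G418 resistance in mammalian cells. An f1 origin is also present. The short large T antigen, ble and bGH poly(A) fragments in the table are probably annotation artefacts of backbone sequence rather than functional parts. The recorded backbone size of 12 bp is evidently an entry error. The associated publication concerns directed evolution of fluorescent proteins in mammalian cells, consistent with use of this plasmid to express and characterise phiLOV3 as a fluorescent reporter.
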