Features (pLannotate 1.2.2; 14 found; start..end, strand, type, name):
     61..364     +  enhancer       CMV enhancer: human cytomegalovirus immediate early enhancer
    365..568     +  promoter       CMV promoter: human cytomegalovirus (CMV) immediate early promoter
    591..671     +  misc_feature   MCS: multiple cloning site
    678..1007    +  CDS            BR1: BR1 is a basic (constitutively fluorescent) cyan fluorescent protein published in 2019, derived from Arabidopsis thaliana. It requires the cofactor flavin for fluorescence.
   1026..1109    +  CDS            large T antigen (fragment): large T antigen from SV40 (simian virus 40)
   1132..1253    +  polyA_signal   SV40 poly(A) signal: SV40 polyadenylation signal
   1287..1715    -  rep_origin     f1 ori (sequence partly withheld): f1 bacteriophage origin of replication; arrow indicates direction of (+) strand synthesis
   1742..1846    +  promoter       AmpR promoter: bla
   1848..2205    +  promoter       SV40 promoter: SV40 enhancer and early promoter
   2240..3034    +  CDS            NeoR/KanR: aminoglycoside phosphotransferase from Tn5; aph(3')-II (or nptII); confers resistance to neomycin, kanamycin, and G418 (Geneticin®)
   3055..3207    +  CDS            ble (fragment): BLE_KLEPN - Experimental evidence at protein level: Swiss-Prot protein existence level 1. Binding protein with a strong affinity to the bleomycin family of antibiotics. Binds to CL990; an antimitotic-antibiotic compound. From Klebsiella pneumoniae.
   3266..3313    +  polyA_signal   HSV TK poly(A) signal: herpes simplex virus thymidine kinase polyadenylation signal (Cole and Stacy, 1985)
   3404..3420    -  polyA_signal   bGH poly(A) signal (fragment): bovine growth hormone polyadenylation signal
   3642..4230    +  rep_origin     ori: high-copy-number ColE1/pMB1/pBR322/pUC origin of replication
>Addgene plasmid #178973 | pphiLOV3-N1 | addgene full sequence | sequence record 368150 | Addgene NGS Result
TAGTTATTAATAGTAATCAATTACGGGGTCATTAGTTCATAGCCCATATATGGAGTTCCGCGTTACATAA
CTTACGGTAAATGGCCCGCCTGGCTGACCGCCCAACGACCCCCGCCCATTGACGTCAATAATGACGTATG
TTCCCATAGTAACGCCAATAGGGACTTTCCATTGACGTCAATGGGTGGAGTATTTACGGTAAACTGCCCA
CTTGGCAGTACATCAAGTGTATCATATGCCAAGTACGCCCCCTATTGACGTCAATGACGGTAAATGGCCC
GCCTGGCATTATGCCCAGTACATGACCTTATGGGACTTTCCTACTTGGCAGTACATCTACGTATTAGTCA
TCGCTATTACCATGGTGATGCGGTTTTGGCAGTACATCAATGGGCGTGGATAGCGGTTTGACTCACGGGG
ATTTCCAAGTCTCCACCCCATTGACGTCAATGGGAGTTTGTTTTGGCACCAAAATCAACGGGACTTTCCA
AAATGTCGTAACAACTCCGCCCCATTGACGCAAATGGGCGGTAGGCGTGTACGGTGGGAGGTCTATATAA
GCAGAGCTGGTTTAGTGAACCGTCAGATCCGCTAGCGCTACCGGACTCAGATCTCGAGCTCAAGCTTCGA
ATTCTGCAGTCGACGGTACCGCGGGCCCGGGATCCACCGGTGCCACCATGGAGAAGTCCTTTGTGATTAC
AGACCCACGGCTGCCCGACTACCCTATTATTTTCGCTAGTGACGGATTCCTGGAGCTGACCGAGTACTCT
CGGGAGGAAATCATGGGAAGGAACGCACGCTTCCTGCAGGGACCCGAGACTGACCAGGCCACCGTGCAGA
AGATCCGGGACGCTATTCGAGATCGGAGAGAAACCACAGTCCAGCTGATCAACTACACAAAGAGCGGCAA
GAAATTCTGGAATCTGCTGCACCTGCAGCCTGTGCGGGACGGAAAAGGCGGGCTGCAGTATTTTATTGGA
GTGCAGCTGGTCGGCTCCGATCATGTCTAAGCGGCCGCGACTCTAGATCATAATCAGCCATACCACATTT
GTAGAGGTTTTACTTGCTTTAAAAAACCTCCCACACCTCCCCCTGAACCTGAAACATAAAATGAATGCAA
TTGTTGTTGTTAACTTGTTTATTGCAGCTTATAATGGTTACAAATAAAGCAATAGCATCACAAATTTCAC
AAATAAAGCATTTTTTTCACTGCATTCTAGTTGTGGTTTGTCCAAACTCATCAATGTATCTTAAGGCGTA
AATTGTAAGCGTTAATATTTTGTTAAAATTCGCGTTAAATTTTTGTTAAATCAGCTCATTTTTTAACCAA
TAGGCCGAAATCGGCAAAATCCCTTATAAATCAAAAGAATAGACCGAGATAGGGT
[37 nt withheld, positions 1386-1422]
AAAGAACGTGGACTCCAACGTCAAAGG
[49 nt withheld, positions 1450-1498]
T
[91 nt withheld, positions 1500-1590]
G
[124 nt withheld, positions 1592-1715]
CAGGTGGCACTTTTCGGGGAAATGTGCGCGGAACCCCTATTTGTTTATTTTTCTAAATACATTCAAATAT
GTATCCGCTCATGAGACAATAACCCTGATAAATGCTTCAATAATATTGAAAAAGGAAGAGTCCTGAGGCG
GAAAGAACCAGCTGTGGAATGTGTGTCAGTTAGGGTGTGGAAAGTCCCCAGGCTCCCCAGCAGGCAGAAG
TATGCAAAGCATGCATCTCAATTAGTCAGCAACCAGGTGTGGAAAGTCCCCAGGCTCCCCAGCAGGCAGA
AGTATGCAAAGCATGCATCTCAATTAGTCAGCAACCATAGTCCCGCCCCTAACTCCGCCCATCCCGCCCC
TAACTCCGCCCAGTTCCGCCCATTCTCCGCCCCATGGCTGACTAATTTTTTTTATTTATGCAGAGGCCGA
GGCCGCCTCGGCCTCTGAGCTATTCCAGAAGTAGTGAGGAGGCTTTTTTGGAGGCCTAGGCTTTTGCAAA
GATCGATCAAGAGACAGGATGAGGATCGTTTCGCATGATTGAACAAGATGGATTGCACGCAGGTTCTCCG
GCCGCTTGGGTGGAGAGGCTATTCGGCTATGACTGGGCACAACAGACAATCGGCTGCTCTGATGCCGCCG
TGTTCCGGCTGTCAGCGCAGGGGCGCCCGGTTCTTTTTGTCAAGACCGACCTGTCCGGTGCCCTGAATGA
ACTGCAAGACGAGGCAGCGCGGCTATCGTGGCTGGCCACGACGGGCGTTCCTTGCGCAGCTGTGCTCGAC
GTTGTCACTGAAGCGGGAAGGGACTGGCTGCTATTGGGCGAAGTGCCGGGGCAGGATCTCCTGTCATCTC
ACCTTGCTCCTGCCGAGAAAGTATCCATCATGGCTGATGCAATGCGGCGGCTGCATACGCTTGATCCGGC
TACCTGCCCATTCGACCACCAAGCGAAACATCGCATCGAGCGAGCACGTACTCGGATGGAAGCCGGTCTT
GTCGATCAGGATGATCTGGACGAAGAGCATCAGGGGCTCGCGCCAGCCGAACTGTTCGCCAGGCTCAAGG
CGAGCATGCCCGACGGCGAGGATCTCGTCGTGACCCATGGCGATGCCTGCTTGCCGAATATCATGGTGGA
AAATGGCCGCTTTTCTGGATTCATCGACTGTGGCCGGCTGGGTGTGGCGGACCGCTATCAGGACATAGCG
TTGGCTACCCGTGATATTGCTGAAGAGCTTGGCGGCGAATGGGCTGACCGCTTCCTCGTGCTTTACGGTA
TCGCCGCTCCCGATTCGCAGCGCATCGCCTTCTATCGCCTTCTTGACGAGTTCTTCTGAGCGGGACTCTG
GGGTTCGAAATGACCGACCAAGCGACGCCCAACCTGCCATCACGAGATTTCGATTCCACCGCCGCCTTCT
ATGAAAGGTTGGGCTTCGGAATCGTTTTCCGGGACGCCGGCTGGATGATCCTCCAGCGCGGGGATCTCAT
GCTGGAGTTCTTCGCCCACCCTAGGGGGAGGCTAACTGAAACACGGAAGGAGACAATACCGGAAGGAACC
CGCGCTATGACGGCAATAAAAAGACAGAATAAAACGCACGGTGTTGGGTCGTTTGTTCATAAACGCGGGG
TTCGGTCCCAGGGCTGGCACTCTGTCGATACCCCACCGAGACCCCATTGGGGCCAATACGCCCGCGTTTC
TTCCTTTTCCCCACCCCACCCCCCAAGTTCGGGTGAAGGCCCAGGGCTCGCAGCCAACGTCGGGGCGGCA
GGCCCTGCCATAGCCTCAGGTTACTCATATATACTTTAGATTGATTTAAAACTTCATTTTTAATTTAAAA
GGATCTAGGTGAAGATCCTTTTTGATAATCTCATGACCAAAATCCCTTAACGTGAGTTTTCGTTCCACTG
AGCGTCAGACCCCGTAGAAAAGATCAAAGGATCTTCTTGAGATCCTTTTTTTCTGCGCGTAATCTGCTGC
TTGCAAACAAAAAAACCACCGCTACCAGCGGTGGTTTGTTTGCCGGATCAAGAGCTACCAACTCTTTTTC
CGAAGGTAACTGGCTTCAGCAGAGCGCAGATACCAAATACTGTTCTTCTAGTGTAGCCGTAGTTAGGCCA
CCACTTCAAGAACTCTGTAGCACCGCCTACATACCTCGCTCTGCTAATCCTGTTACCAGTGGCTGCTGCC
AGTGGCGATAAGTCGTGTCTTACCGGGTTGGACTCAAGACGATAGTTACCGGATAAGGCGCAGCGGTCGG
GCTGAACGGGGGGTTCGTGCACACAGCCCAGCTTGGAGCGAACGACCTACACCGAACTGAGATACCTACA
GCGTGAGCTATGAGAAAGCGCCACGCTTCCCGAAGGGAGAAAGGCGGACAGGTATCCGGTAAGCGGCAGG
GTCGGAACAGGAGAGCGCACGAGGGAGCTTCCAGGGGGAAACGCCTGGTATCTTTATAGTCCTGTCGGGT
TTCGCCACCTCTGACTTGAGCGTCGATTTTTGTGATGCTCGTCAGGGGGGCGGAGCCTATGGAAAAACGC
CAGCAACGCGGCCTTTTTACGGTTCCTGGCCTTTTGCTGGCCTTTTGCTCACATGTTCTTTCCTGCGTTA
TCCCCTGATTCTGTGGATAACCGTATTACCGCCATGCAT
